Addgene plasmid #184739: pFS_1064_pET30_pCat-tetR-Term-ptetA-FsRT-Cas1(opt)-Cas2(opt)-3xTerm_J23106-Leader-ARRAY2-DR2-FaqI_Term_NotI
Purpose: encodes aTc inducible FsRT-Cas1–Cas2 expression cassette and FsCRISPR Array 2 transcribed by BBa_J23106
Depositing lab: Randall Platt. Depositing organization: ETH Zurich (Swiss Federal Institute of Technology). Publication: Noninvasive assessment of gut function using transcriptional recording sentinel cells. Schmidt F, Zimmermann J, Tanna T, Farouni R, Conway T, Macpherson AJ, Platt RJ. Science. 2022 May 13;376(6594):eabm6038. doi: 10.1126/science.abm6038. Epub 2022 May 13. PubMed 35549411.
Backbone
  Vector backbone: pET30b+
  Backbone manufacturer: Novagen
  Backbone size w/o insert (bp): 3700
  Total vector size (bp): 6600
  Modifications to backbone: removal of BbsI restriction sites
  Vector type: Bacterial Expression
Growth in bacteria
  Bacterial resistance: Kanamycin, 50 μg/mL
  Growth temperature: 37°C
  Growth strain: Stbl3
  Copy number: Low Copy
Gene/Insert
  Gene/Insert name: FsRT-Cas1(opt)-Cas2(opt)
  Species: Fusicatenibacter Saccharivorans
  Insert size (bp): 2200
  Mutation: sequence codon optimized for expression in E. coli
  Promoter: pTetA
  Cloning method: Restriction Enzyme; 5′ cloning site BbsI (destroyed during cloning); 3′ cloning site BbsI (destroyed during cloning)
  Sequencing primers: 5′ CCTTTCTGCGTTTATATACTAGAGTC
Terms and licenses: Academic/Nonprofit Terms; Industry Terms: Not Available to Industry
How to cite: pFS_1064_pET30_pCat-tetR-Term-ptetA-FsRT-Cas1(opt)-Cas2(opt)-3xTerm_J23106-Leader-ARRAY2-DR2-FaqI_Term_NotI was a gift from Randall Platt (Addgene plasmid # 184739 ; http://n2t.net/addgene:184739 ; RRID:Addgene_184739)
