[The description below was written by a language model from this plasmid's Addgene catalogue record and pLannotate feature annotations shown in this document.]
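Description:
pFS_1064_pET30_pCat-tetR-Term-ptetA-FsRT-Cas1(opt)-Cas2(opt)-3xTerm_J23106-Leader-ARRAY2-DR2-FaqI_Term_NotI is a roughly 6.6 kb bacterial expression plasmid built on a pET30b+ backbone from which the BbsI sites were removed. It is selected with kanamycin through the aph(3')-Ia gene and replicates from a ColE1/pMB1-type origin. The bom region and the rop gene are retained, consistent with the low copy number in the catalogue entry. A fragment of an M13/f1 phage origin is also annotated.

The payload is a self-contained, anhydrotetracycline-inducible CRISPR spacer-acquisition system from Fusicatenibacter saccharivorans. A cat promoter fragment drives constitutive tetR, followed by rrnB T1 and T7Te terminators. Downstream, the tetA promoter with its tet operator controls the E. coli codon-optimised RT-Cas1 fusion and Cas2. TetR represses this operon until aTc releases it. The feature table leaves the RT-Cas1 region unannotated, and detects only a T7 gene 10 ribosome binding site and a Cas2-like reading frame near the operon's end. Small hits such as the H1-2O2 promoter and the SET1 tag are probably matches to operator and terminator-region sequence rather than functional parts. After a terminator cluster, a constitutive Anderson-family promoter transcribes the leader and FsCRISPR Array 2 with its direct repeat. The name and purpose field give this promoter as BBa_J23106, whereas the annotation software matched it to the related J23119. The name also indicates a FaqI site, a terminator and a NotI site following the array.

RT-Cas1–Cas2 complexes can reverse transcribe cellular RNAs and integrate them as new spacers in the array. The associated publication describes transcriptional recording "sentinel" cells used to assess gut function noninvasively.
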