Features (pLannotate 1.2.2; 19 found; start..end, strand, type, name):
     36..149     +  rep_origin     M13 ori (fragment): M13 bacteriophage origin of replication; arrow indicates direction of (+) strand synthesis
    175..232     +  promoter       AmpR promoter (fragment): bla
    241..1056    -  CDS            KanR: aminoglycoside phosphotransferase; aph(3')-Ia; confers resistance to kanamycin in bacteria or G418 (Geneticin®) in eukaryotes
   1178..1766    +  rep_origin     ori: high-copy-number ColE1/pMB1/pBR322/pUC origin of replication
   1952..2091    -  misc_feature   bom: basis of mobility region from pBR322
   2193..2384    -  CDS            rop: Rop protein, which maintains plasmids at low copy number; rop
   2401..2781    +  CDS            YPB1_ECOLX: Protein predicted: Swiss-Prot protein existence level 4. From Escherichia coli.
   2867..2903    +  promoter       cat promoter (fragment): promoter of the E. coli cat gene encoding chloramphenicol acetyltransferase
   2932..3552    +  CDS            tetR: TETR2_ECOLX - Experimental evidence at protein level: Swiss-Prot protein existence level 1. TetR is the repressor of the tetracycline resistance element; its N-terminal region forms a helix-turn-helix structure and binds DNA. Binding of tetracycline to TetR reduces the repressor affinity for the tetracycline resistance gene (tetA) promoter operator sites. From Escherichia coli.
   3600..3671    +  terminator     rrnB T1 terminator: transcription terminator T1 from the E. coli rrnB gene
   3687..3714    +  terminator     T7Te terminator: phage T7 early transcription terminator
   3729..3747    +  protein_bind   tet operator: tetO; bacterial operator O2 for the tetR and tetA genes tetracycline repressor TetR
   3753..3772    +  promoter       H1-2O2 promoter (fragment): doxycycline-inducible variant of the human H1 RNA promoter (Henriksen et al., 2007)
   5716..5733    +  RBS            RBS (fragment): efficient ribosome binding site from bacteriophage T7 gene 10 (Olins and Rangwala, 1989)
   5741..5974    +  CDS            cas2 (fragment): CAS2_THEMA - Experimental evidence at protein level: Swiss-Prot protein existence level 1. CRISPR (clustered regularly interspaced short palindromic repeat), is an adaptive immune system that provides protection against mobile genetic elements (viruses, transposable elements and conjugative plasmids). CRISPR clusters contain sequences complementary to antecedent mobile elements and target invading nucleic acids. CRISPR clusters are transcribed and processed into CRISPR RNA (crRNA). Involved in the integration of spacer DNA into the CRISPR cassette (By similarity). Functions as a ssRNA-specific
   6062..6105    -  terminator     rrnB T1 terminator: Escherichia coli rrnB; transcription terminator T1 from the E. coli rrnB gene
   6106..6154    +  CDS            SET1 (fragment): solubility-enhancement tag derived from T7 phage gene 10B
   6162..6209    +  terminator     T7 terminator: transcription terminator for bacteriophage T7 RNA polymerase
   6240..6268    +  promoter       J23119 promoter (fragment): bacterial promoter (Registry of Standard Biological Parts BBa J23119)
>Addgene plasmid #184739 | pFS_1064_pET30_pCat-tetR-Term-ptetA-FsRT-Cas1(opt)-Cas2(opt)-3xTerm_J23106-Leader-ARRAY2-DR2-FaqI_Term_NotI | addgene full sequence | sequence record 361530 | Addgene NGS Result
GACCGGCGGTCTTAAGTTTTTTGGCTGAAGCGGCCGCTATTCTTTTGATTTATAAGGGATTTTGCCGATT
TCGGCCTATTGGTTAAAAAATGAGCTGATTTAACAAAAATTTAACGCGAATTTTAACAAAATATTAACGC
TTACAATTTAGGTGGCACTTTTCGGGGAAATGTGCGCGGAACCCCTATTTGTTTATTTTTCTAAATACAT
TCAAATATGTATCCGCTCATGAATTAATTCTTAGAAAAACTCATCGAGCATCAAATGAAACTGCAATTTA
TTCATATCAGGATTATCAATACCATATTTTTGAAAAAGCCGTTTCTGTAATGAAGGAGAAAACTCACCGA
GGCAGTTCCATAGGATGGCAAGATCCTGGTATCGGTCTGCGATTCCGACTCGTCCAACATCAATACAACC
TATTAATTTCCCCTCGTCAAAAATAAGGTTATCAAGTGAGAAATCACCATGAGTGACGACTGAATCCGGT
GAGAATGGCAAAAGTTTATGCATTTCTTTCCAGACTTGTTCAACAGGCCAGCCATTACGCTCGTCATCAA
AATCACTCGCATCAACCAAACCGTTATTCATTCGTGATTGCGCCTGAGCGAGACGAAATACGCGATCGCT
GTTAAAAGGACAATTACAAACAGGAATCGAATGCAACCGGCGCAGGAACACTGCCAGCGCATCAACAATA
TTTTCACCTGAATCAGGATATTCTTCTAATACCTGGAATGCTGTTTTCCCGGGGATCGCAGTGGTGAGTA
ACCATGCATCATCAGGAGTACGGATAAAATGCTTGATGGTCGGAAGAGGCATAAATTCCGTCAGCCAGTT
TAGTCTGACCATCTCATCTGTAACATCATTGGCAACGCTACCTTTGCCATGTTTCAGAAACAACTCTGGC
GCATCGGGCTTCCCATACAATCGATAGATTGTCGCACCTGATTGCCCGACATTATCGCGAGCCCATTTAT
ACCCATATAAATCAGCATCCATGTTGGAATTTAATCGCGGCCTAGAGCAAGACGTTTCCCGTTGAATATG
GCTCATAACACCCCTTGTATTACTGTTTATGTAAGCAGACAGTTTTATTGTTCATGACCAAAATCCCTTA
ACGTGAGTTTTCGTTCCACTGAGCGTCAGACCCCGTAGAAAAGATCAAAGGATCTTCTTGAGATCCTTTT
TTTCTGCGCGTAATCTGCTGCTTGCAAACAAAAAAACCACCGCTACCAGCGGTGGTTTGTTTGCCGGATC
AAGAGCTACCAACTCTTTTTCCGAAGGTAACTGGCTTCAGCAGAGCGCAGATACCAAATACTGTCCTTCT
AGTGTAGCCGTAGTTAGGCCACCACTTCAAGAACTCTGTAGCACCGCCTACATACCTCGCTCTGCTAATC
CTGTTACCAGTGGCTGCTGCCAGTGGCGATAAGTCGTGTCTTACCGGGTTGGACTCAAGACGATAGTTAC
CGGATAAGGCGCAGCGGTCGGGCTGAACGGGGGGTTCGTGCACACAGCCCAGCTTGGAGCGAACGACCTA
CACCGAACTGAGATACCTACAGCGTGAGCTATGAGAAAGCGCCACGCTTCCCGAAGGGAGAAAGGCGGAC
AGGTATCCGGTAAGCGGCAGGGTCGGAACAGGAGAGCGCACGAGGGAGCTTCCAGGGGGAAACGCCTGGT
ATCTTTATAGTCCTGTCGGGTTTCGCCACCTCTGACTTGAGCGTCGATTTTTGTGATGCTCGTCAGGGGG
GCGGAGCCTATGGAAAAACGCCAGCAACGCGGCCTTTTTACGGTTCCTGGTCTTTTGCTGGCCTTTTGCT
CACATGTTCTTTCCTGCGTTATCCCCTGATTCTGTGGATAACCGTATTACCGCCTTTGAGTGAGCTGATA
CCGCTCGCCGCAGCCGAACGACCGAGCGCAGCGAGTCAGTGAGCGAGGAAGCGGAAGAGCGCCTGATGCG
GTATTTTCTCCTTACGCATCTGTGCGGTATTTCACACCGCAATGGTGCACTCTCAGTACAATCTGCTCTG
ATGCCGCATAGTTAAGCCAGTATACACTCCGCTATCGCTACGTGACTGGGTCATGGCTGCGCCCCGACAC
CCGCCAACACCCGCTGACGCGCCCTGACGGGCTTGTCTGCTCCCGGCATCCGCTTACAGACAAGCTGTGA
CCGTCTCCGGGAGCTGCATGTGTCAGAGGTTTTCACCGTCATCACCGAAACGCGCGAGGCAGCTGCGGTA
AAGCTCATCAGCGTGGTCGTGAAGCGATTCACAGATGTCTGCCTGTTCATCCGCGTCCAGCTCGTTGAGT
TTCTCCAGAAGCGTTAATGTCTGGCTTCTGATAAAGCGGGCCATGTTAAGGGCGGTTTTTTCCTGTTTGG
TCACTGATGCCTCCGTGTAAGGGGGATTTCTGTTCATGGGGGTAATGATACCGATGAAACGAGAGAGGAT
GCTCACGATACGGGTTACTGATGATGAACATGCCCGGTTACTGGAACGTTGTGAGGGTAAACAACTGGCG
GTATGGATGCGGCGGGACCAGAGAAAAATCACTCAGGGTCAATGCCAGCGCTTCGTTAATACAGATGTAG
GTGTTCCACAGGGTAGCCAGCAGCATCCTGCGATGCAGATCCGGAACATAATGGTGCAGGGCGCTGACTT
CCGCGTTTCCAGACTTTACGAAACACGGAAACCGAAGATCATTCATGTTGTTGCTCAGGTCGCAGACGTT
TTGCAGCAGCAGTCGCTTCACGTTCGCTCGCGTATCGGTGATTCATTCTGCTAACCAGTAAGGCAACCCC
GCCAGCCTAGCCGGGTCCTCAACGACAGGAGCACGATCATGCGCACCCGTGGGGCCGCCATGCCGGCGGC
ACGTAAGAGGTTCCAACTTTCACCATAATGAAACATACTAGAGAAAGAGGAGAAATACTAGATGTCCAGA
TTAGATAAAAGTAAAGTGATTAACAGCGCATTAGAGCTGCTTAATGAGGTCGGAATCGAAGGTTTAACAA
CCCGTAAACTCGCCCAGAAGCTAGGTGTAGAGCAGCCTACATTGTATTGGCATGTAAAAAATAAGCGGGC
TTTGCTCGACGCCTTAGCCATTGAGATGTTAGATAGGCACCATACTCACTTTTGCCCTTTAGAAGGGGAA
AGCTGGCAAGATTTTTTACGTAATAACGCTAAAAGTTTTAGATGTGCTTTACTAAGTCATCGCGATGGAG
CAAAAGTACATTTAGGTACACGGCCTACAGAAAAACAGTATGAAACTCTCGAAAATCAATTAGCCTTTTT
ATGCCAACAAGGTTTTTCACTAGAGAATGCATTATATGCACTCAGCGCTGTGGGGCATTTTACTTTAGGT
TGCGTATTGGAAGATCAAGAGCATCAAGTCGCTAAAGAAGAAAGGGAAACACCTACTACTGATAGTATGC
CGCCATTATTACGACAAGCTATCGAATTATTTGATCACCAAGGTGCAGAGCCAGCCTTCTTATTCGGCCT
TGAATTGATCATATGCGGATTAGAAAAACAACTTAAATGTGAAAGTGGGTCCTAATAACACTGATAGTGC
TAGTGTAGATCACTACTAGAGCCAGGCATCAAATAAAACGAAAGGCTCAGTCGAAAGACTGGGCCTTTCG
TTTTATCTGTTGTTTGTCGGTGAACGCTCTCTACTAGAGTCACACTGGCTCACCTTCGGGTGGGCCTTTC
TGCGTTTATATACTAGAGTCCCTATCAGTGATAGAGATTGACATCCCTATCAGTGATAGAGATACTGAGC
ACTACTAGAGAAGCTTGCGGAGGAGCATGCATGTTTACCATCGACGAGATGCTGAGCAAGAACAACCAAC
GTCTGGCGTTCGAACACTTTGCGACCAAAAACGACGGTTGCGGCCCGGACGGTATGCACGTTAGCGAACT
GGAGAAGTACTGGCGTATGAATCACGACCAGATCATTAGCGATCTGAAGAACCAGGAATACCAGCCGGGT
ATTATCCTGATTCGTGAGCACATGAATAAAACCGGCAAACGCCGTAATATCGCGAGCCTGAACGTTATTG
ATCGTTTCATTACCCGTCTGCTGAGCCAGAAACTGAACCGTTATCTGGCGCCGATTTTCTGCGAGAACAG
CTATGCGTACCAGGACAGCAAAGGCGTTATGCCGGCGGTTCTGAAAGCGAAGGAGTACGTTGAGCTGGGT
ATGCGTCACGTGATTGAAATCGATCTGAAAAACTACTTTGACACCATTCCGCTGGAAAACCTGATCCCGG
AGATCGAACGCTACATCACCGATGAGGCGGTTCTGCATCTGATCAAGCAATACCTGTTTTGCGATATTAG
CTTCGAGGGCAAAATCAGCCGTAAAACCCAAGGTATCGTTCAAGGTAACGCGATCAGCCCGATCCTGAGC
AACCTGTACCTGAACGACTTCGACAAGGAACTGGACGAGAGCAAGCTGTGCTGGATTCGTTACGCGGACA
ATATCTACATCTATATGGATAGCTATGAGAAGGCGCTGCTGGTGTATAGCGAGCTGACCGAGCGTCTGGA
GCGTCGCAAGCTGACCGTTAACAAGGAGAAAAGCGGCGTTTTTGATGTGAGCACCCGTAGCATTCTGGGC
TACGACATCCTGATTCGTAACAAGAAAGTGGACGTTCGTAAGCATATTTACAAAAGCGTTAATCAGTACA
GCAACTGGCACGATAGCCGCCTGGAGTTTATCAACGGTCGTTACCACATCACCAGCGATGGCATCCTGAA
TCGCCAAGACTTCGGCCTGCTGTTCGAGAATGAGCAGAAAAAACACTACATCCCGGTTGAGGTTAGCGAT
CAGCTGAACATCTACGGTAATGTTACCCTGGCGAGCAATGTGCTGCAAAGTTTCAGCAACCGCGAAATCA
AAGTGAGCTTCTTCGACAAGTATGGTCGTCTGATTGGTAGCTTCCTGCCGGAAAAAACCAAGAAAAGCGC
GGAGATCATTCTGGTGCAGAGCAAGAACTATCTGAACGAAGATGTGCGTATGGATACCGCGCGCCGTATG
GAAATTGCGGGTCTGCACAACATCCGTGCGAATCTGCGCTACTACGATAAGAAACACAAGGGCGACTTTA
AAGAGAAGGTTGACGCGATTAGCGGCTACATTGACGCGCTGAACCGTGCGCCGAGCGTTAATGATATGAT
GCTGCTGGAAGCGAAAGCGCGCCAACTGTATTATACCTGTTTTAACCAAATCCTGGAAACCAGCGACTTC
CAGTTCGAAAAGCGTACCAAGCGTCCGCCGAAAGATGCGATCAATGCGTGCATTAGCTTCGGCAATACCC
TGCTGTATAATCTATTTGTGAATATTATCTGGAAGAAGGGTCTGGACCCGCGCTTTGGCGTTGTTCACGC
GAGCAACAAACGCAATCAAAGCCTGAACCTGGACTTCGCGGACATCTTTAAACCGATCGTGATTGACCGC
ATTATCTTCACCATGATCAATAAGAAAATGCTGACCCTGCTGACCGATTTTGAAACCAGCAACCAGGGTG
TGTATCTGAGCCGTGAGGGCAAGAACATCTTCCTGCAAATGTACGAGGAGAAGCTGAAAAGCCGCATTAC
CATCAAGGGTAAAGAGATGAGCTATTACCAGCTGCTGGAGAGCGAAGTGCAGAATTACAAGAATTTCATT
CTGACCGGCGAAACCTATAAACCGTATAAGTATTATTAACGTACGTTAACTTTAAGAAGGAGAACTTAAG
ATGTATGTTATCCTGGTGTACGACATCCACCAGAAGCGTGTTGGTAAAGCGCTGAAAATCTGCCGTAAGT
ACCTGATCCACATCCAAAAGAGCGTGTTCGAAGGCAACATCACCGAGAGCAAACTGAAGGCGCTGAAAGA
GGAACTGGGTCACCTGATTGACACCCAGATGGATAGCGTGATTATCTACCACCTGGACAGCGTTAAGTAC
ACCAAAAAGGAGCAGATCGGTATTGTGCAGAGCACCAGCAATGTGATCTAACTCGAGTAGCCTAGCATAA
CCCCGCGGGGCCTCTTCGGGGGTCTCGCGGGGTTTTTTGCTATAAAACGAAAGGCTCAGTCGAAAGACTG
GGCCTTTCGTTTTATCTGCTAACAAAGCCCGAAAGGAAGCTGAGTTGGCTGCTGCCACCGCTGAGCAATA
ACTAGCATAACCCCTTGGGGCCTCTAAACGGGTCTTGAGGGGTTTTTTGCTGAAAGGAGGAACTATATCC
GGATTTACGGCTAGCTCAGTCCTAGGTATAGTGCTAGCTCTAGTAGTGGCGGGGAAGCTTATGTTCCATA
GCAAAAAGTCGGTCAGTCTCGTGGCTGAAATCATGAGTTCCACAAAATGGCTGAAATTCAAGGAAAATCA
GGAATCTCAGAAAAACGATCGACCGACTTTTTCGATAAAATGGTTGCAAAAATGAGAAAAATCTGATTTA
ATAGAATCTGAAAACAGCGGAAATGCTGTTGTCGTACTTTACCTAAAAGGAATTGAAACGTCCCCGCCAG
GTTGAATCCGATATTTGGAGGTACGATGGAACAGTCTGGGTGGGATTGAGAAGAGAAAAGAAAACCGCCG
ATCCTGTCCACCGCATTACTGCAAGGTAGTGGACAA
